>Addgene plasmid #84039 | pX601-mCherry | depositor full sequence | sequence record 164136 | pX601-mCherry sequence 8122 bps
CCTGCAGGCAGCTGCGCGCTCGCTCGCTCACTGAGGCCGCCCGGGCGTCGGGCGACCTTTGGTCGCCCGG
CCTCAGTGAGCGAGCGAGCGCGCAGAGAGGGAGTGGCCAACTCCATCACTAGGGGTTCCTGCGGCCTCTA
GACTCGAGGCGTTGACATTGATTATTGACTAGTTATTAATAGTAATCAATTACGGGGTCATTAGTTCATA
GCCCATATATGGAGTTCCGCGTTACATAACTTACGGTAAATGGCCCGCCTGGCTGACCGCCCAACGACCC
CCGCCCATTGACGTCAATAATGACGTATGTTCCCATAGTAACGCCAATAGGGACTTTCCATTGACGTCAA
TGGGTGGAGTATTTACGGTAAACTGCCCACTTGGCAGTACATCAAGTGTATCATATGCCAAGTACGCCCC
CTATTGACGTCAATGACGGTAAATGGCCCGCCTGGCATTATGCCCAGTACATGACCTTATGGGACTTTCC
TACTTGGCAGTACATCTACGTATTAGTCATCGCTATTACCATGGTGATGCGGTTTTGGCAGTACATCAAT
GGGCGTGGATAGCGGTTTGACTCACGGGGATTTCCAAGTCTCCACCCCATTGACGTCAATGGGAGTTTGT
TTTGGCACCAAAATCAACGGGACTTTCCAAAATGTCGTAACAACTCCGCCCCATTGACGCAAATGGGCGG
TAGGCGTGTACGGTGGGAGGTCTATATAAGCAGAGCTCTCTGGCTAACTACCGGTGCCACCATGGCCCCA
AAGAAGAAGCGGAAGGTCGGTATCCACGGAGTCCCAGCAGCCAAGCGGAACTACATCCTGGGCCTGGACA
TCGGCATCACCAGCGTGGGCTACGGCATCATCGACTACGAGACACGGGACGTGATCGATGCCGGCGTGCG
GCTGTTCAAAGAGGCCAACGTGGAAAACAACGAGGGCAGGCGGAGCAAGAGAGGCGCCAGAAGGCTGAAG
CGGCGGAGGCGGCATAGAATCCAGAGAGTGAAGAAGCTGCTGTTCGACTACAACCTGCTGACCGACCACA
GCGAGCTGAGCGGCATCAACCCCTACGAGGCCAGAGTGAAGGGCCTGAGCCAGAAGCTGAGCGAGGAAGA
GTTCTCTGCCGCCCTGCTGCACCTGGCCAAGAGAAGAGGCGTGCACAACGTGAACGAGGTGGAAGAGGAC
ACCGGCAACGAGCTGTCCACCAAAGAGCAGATCAGCCGGAACAGCAAGGCCCTGGAAGAGAAATACGTGG
CCGAACTGCAGCTGGAACGGCTGAAGAAAGACGGCGAAGTGCGGGGCAGCATCAACAGATTCAAGACCAG
CGACTACGTGAAAGAAGCCAAACAGCTGCTGAAGGTGCAGAAGGCCTACCACCAGCTGGACCAGAGCTTC
ATCGACACCTACATCGACCTGCTGGAAACCCGGCGGACCTACTATGAGGGACCTGGCGAGGGCAGCCCCT
TCGGCTGGAAGGACATCAAAGAATGGTACGAGATGCTGATGGGCCACTGCACCTACTTCCCCGAGGAACT
GCGGAGCGTGAAGTACGCCTACAACGCCGACCTGTACAACGCCCTGAACGACCTGAACAATCTCGTGATC
ACCAGGGACGAGAACGAGAAGCTGGAATATTACGAGAAGTTCCAGATCATCGAGAACGTGTTCAAGCAGA
AGAAGAAGCCCACCCTGAAGCAGATCGCCAAAGAAATCCTCGTGAACGAAGAGGATATTAAGGGCTACAG
AGTGACCAGCACCGGCAAGCCCGAGTTCACCAACCTGAAGGTGTACCACGACATCAAGGACATTACCGCC
CGGAAAGAGATTATTGAGAACGCCGAGCTGCTGGATCAGATTGCCAAGATCCTGACCATCTACCAGAGCA
GCGAGGACATCCAGGAAGAACTGACCAATCTGAACTCCGAGCTGACCCAGGAAGAGATCGAGCAGATCTC
TAATCTGAAGGGCTATACCGGCACCCACAACCTGAGCCTGAAGGCCATCAACCTGATCCTGGACGAGCTG
TGGCACACCAACGACAACCAGATCGCTATCTTCAACCGGCTGAAGCTGGTGCCCAAGAAGGTGGACCTGT
CCCAGCAGAAAGAGATCCCCACCACCCTGGTGGACGACTTCATCCTGAGCCCCGTCGTGAAGAGAAGCTT
CATCCAGAGCATCAAAGTGATCAACGCCATCATCAAGAAGTACGGCCTGCCCAACGACATCATTATCGAG
CTGGCCCGCGAGAAGAACTCCAAGGACGCCCAGAAAATGATCAACGAGATGCAGAAGCGGAACCGGCAGA
CCAACGAGCGGATCGAGGAAATCATCCGGACCACCGGCAAAGAGAACGCCAAGTACCTGATCGAGAAGAT
CAAGCTGCACGACATGCAGGAAGGCAAGTGCCTGTACAGCCTGGAAGCCATCCCTCTGGAAGATCTGCTG
AACAACCCCTTCAACTATGAGGTGGACCACATCATCCCCAGAAGCGTGTCCTTCGACAACAGCTTCAACA
ACAAGGTGCTCGTGAAGCAGGAAGAAAACAGCAAGAAGGGCAACCGGACCCCATTCCAGTACCTGAGCAG
CAGCGACAGCAAGATCAGCTACGAAACCTTCAAGAAGCACATCCTGAATCTGGCCAAGGGCAAGGGCAGA
ATCAGCAAGACCAAGAAAGAGTATCTGCTGGAAGAACGGGACATCAACAGGTTCTCCGTGCAGAAAGACT
TCATCAACCGGAACCTGGTGGATACCAGATACGCCACCAGAGGCCTGATGAACCTGCTGCGGAGCTACTT
CAGAGTGAACAACCTGGACGTGAAAGTGAAGTCCATCAATGGCGGCTTCACCAGCTTTCTGCGGCGGAAG
TGGAAGTTTAAGAAAGAGCGGAACAAGGGGTACAAGCACCACGCCGAGGACGCCCTGATCATTGCCAACG
CCGATTTCATCTTCAAAGAGTGGAAGAAACTGGACAAGGCCAAAAAAGTGATGGAAAACCAGATGTTCGA
GGAAAAGCAGGCCGAGAGCATGCCCGAGATCGAAACCGAGCAGGAGTACAAAGAGATCTTCATCACCCCC
CACCAGATCAAGCACATTAAGGACTTCAAGGACTACAAGTACAGCCACCGGGTGGACAAGAAGCCTAATA
GAGAGCTGATTAACGACACCCTGTACTCCACCCGGAAGGACGACAAGGGCAACACCCTGATCGTGAACAA
TCTGAACGGCCTGTACGACAAGGACAATGACAAGCTGAAAAAGCTGATCAACAAGAGCCCCGAAAAGCTG
CTGATGTACCACCACGACCCCCAGACCTACCAGAAACTGAAGCTGATTATGGAACAGTACGGCGACGAGA
AGAATCCCCTGTACAAGTACTACGAGGAAACCGGGAACTACCTGACCAAGTACTCCAAAAAGGACAACGG
CCCCGTGATCAAGAAGATTAAGTATTACGGCAACAAACTGAACGCCCATCTGGACATCACCGACGACTAC
CCCAACAGCAGAAACAAGGTCGTGAAGCTGTCCCTGAAGCCCTACAGATTCGACGTGTACCTGGACAATG
GCGTGTACAAGTTCGTGACCGTGAAGAATCTGGATGTGATCAAAAAAGAAAACTACTACGAAGTGAATAG
CAAGTGCTATGAGGAAGCTAAGAAGCTGAAGAAGATCAGCAACCAGGCCGAGTTTATCGCCTCCTTCTAC
AACAACGATCTGATCAAGATCAACGGCGAGCTGTATAGAGTGATCGGCGTGAACAACGACCTGCTGAACC
GGATCGAAGTGAACATGATCGACATCACCTACCGCGAGTACCTGGAAAACATGAACGACAAGAGGCCCCC
CAGGATCATTAAGACAATCGCCTCCAAGACCCAGAGCATTAAGAAGTACAGCACAGACATTCTGGGCAAC
CTGTATGAAGTGAAATCTAAGAAGCACCCTCAGATCATCAAAAAGGGCAAAAGGCCGGCGGCCACGAAAA
AGGCCGGCCAGGCAAAAAAGAAAAAGGAGGGCAGAGGATCCCTGCTAACATGTGGTGACGTCGAGGAGAA
TCCTGGCCCAATGGTGAGCAAGGGCGAGGAGGATAACATGGCCATCATCAAGGAGTTCATGCGCTTCAAG
GTGCACATGGAGGGCTCCGTGAACGGCCACGAGTTCGAGATCGAGGGCGAGGGCGAGGGCCGCCCCTACG
AGGGCACCCAGACCGCCAAGCTGAAGGTGACCAAGGGTGGCCCCCTGCCCTTCGCCTGGGACATCCTGTC
CCCTCAGTTCATGTACGGCTCCAAGGCCTACGTGAAGCACCCCGCCGACATCCCCGACTACTTGAAGCTG
TCCTTCCCCGAGGGCTTCAAGTGGGAGCGCGTGATGAACTTCGAGGACGGCGGCGTGGTGACCGTGACCC
AGGACTCCTCCCTGCAGGACGGCGAGTTCATCTACAAGGTGAAGCTGCGCGGCACCAACTTCCCCTCCGA
CGGCCCCGTAATGCAGAAGAAGACCATGGGCTGGGAGGCCTCCTCCGAGCGGATGTACCCCGAGGACGGC
GCCCTGAAGGGCGAGATCAAGCAGAGGCTGAAGCTGAAGGACGGCGGCCACTACGACGCTGAGGTCAAGA
CCACCTACAAGGCCAAGAAGCCCGTGCAGCTGCCCGGCGCCTACAACGTCAACATCAAGTTGGACATCAC
CTCCCACAACGAGGACTACACCATCGTGGAACAGTACGAACGCGCCGAGGGCCGCCACTCCACCGGCGGC
ATGGACGAGCTGTACAAGTAAGAATTCCTAGAGCTCGCTGATCAGCCTCGACTGTGCCTTCTAGTTGCCA
GCCATCTGTTGTTTGCCCCTCCCCCGTGCCTTCCTTGACCCTGGAAGGTGCCACTCCCACTGTCCTTTCC
TAATAAAATGAGGAAATTGCATCGCATTGTCTGAGTAGGTGTCATTCTATTCTGGGGGGTGGGGTGGGGC
AGGACAGCAAGGGGGAGGATTGGGAAGAGAATAGCAGGCATGCTGGGGAGGTACCTGAGGGCCTATTTCC
CATGATTCCTTCATATTTGCATATACGATACAAGGCTGTTAGAGAGATAATTGGAATTAATTTGACTGTA
AACACAAAGATATTAGTACAAAATACGTGACGTAGAAAGTAATAATTTCTTGGGTAGTTTGCAGTTTTAA
AATTATGTTTTAAAATGGACTATCATATGCTTACCGTAACTTGAAAGTATTTCGATTTCTTGGCTTTATA
TATCTTGTGGAAAGGACGAAACACCGGAGACCACGGCAGGTCTCAGTTTTAGTACTCTGGAAACAGAATC
TACTAAAACAAGGCAAAATGCCGTGTTTATCTCGTCAACTTGTTGGCGAGATTTTTGCGGCCGCAGGAAC
CCCTAGTGATGGAGTTGGCCACTCCCTCTCTGCGCGCTCGCTCGCTCACTGAGGCCGGGCGACCAAAGGT
CGCCCGACGCCCGGGCTTTGCCCGGGCGGCCTCAGTGAGCGAGCGAGCGCGCAGCTGCCTGCAGGGGCGC
CTGATGCGGTATTTTCTCCTTACGCATCTGTGCGGTATTTCACACCGCATA
[142 nt withheld, positions 5582-5723]
C
[141 nt withheld, positions 5725-5865]
CCTTTGACGTTGGAGTCCACGTTCTTT
[37 nt withheld, positions 5893-5929]
ACCCTATCTCGGGCTATTCTTTTGATTTATAAGGGATTTTGCCGATTTCGGCCTATTGGTTAAAAAATGA
GCTGATTTAACAAAAATTTAACGCGAATTTTAACAAAATATTAACGTTTACAATTTTATGGTGCACTCTC
AGTACAATCTGCTCTGATGCCGCATAGTTAAGCCAGCCCCGACACCCGCCAACACCCGCTGACGCGCCCT
GACGGGCTTGTCTGCTCCCGGCATCCGCTTACAGACAAGCTGTGACCGTCTCCGGGAGCTGCATGTGTCA
GAGGTTTTCACCGTCATCACCGAAACGCGCGAGACGAAAGGGCCTCGTGATACGCCTATTTTTATAGGTT
AATGTCATGATAATAATGGTTTCTTAGACGTCAGGTGGCACTTTTCGGGGAAATGTGCGCGGAACCCCTA
TTTGTTTATTTTTCTAAATACATTCAAATATGTATCCGCTCATGAGACAATAACCCTGATAAATGCTTCA
ATAATATTGAAAAAGGAAGAGTATGAGTATTCAACATTTCCGTGTCGCCCTTATTCCCTTTTTTGCGGCA
TTTTGCCTTCCTGTTTTTGCTCACCCAGAAACGCTGGTGAAAGTAAAAGATGCTGAAGATCAGTTGGGTG
CACGAGTGGGTTACATCGAACTGGATCTCAACAGCGGTAAGATCCTTGAGAGTTTTCGCCCCGAAGAACG
TTTTCCAATGATGAGCACTTTTAAAGTTCTGCTATGTGGCGCGGTATTATCCCGTATTGACGCCGGGCAA
GAGCAACTCGGTCGCCGCATACACTATTCTCAGAATGACTTGGTTGAGTACTCACCAGTCACAGAAAAGC
ATCTTACGGATGGCATGACAGTAAGAGAATTATGCAGTGCTGCCATAACCATGAGTGATAACACTGCGGC
CAACTTACTTCTGACAACGATCGGAGGACCGAAGGAGCTAACCGCTTTTTTGCACAACATGGGGGATCAT
GTAACTCGCCTTGATCGTTGGGAACCGGAGCTGAATGAAGCCATACCAAACGACGAGCGTGACACCACGA
TGCCTGTAGCAATGGCAACAACGTTGCGCAAACTATTAACTGGCGAACTACTTACTCTAGCTTCCCGGCA
ACAATTAATAGACTGGATGGAGGCGGATAAAGTTGCAGGACCACTTCTGCGCTCGGCCCTTCCGGCTGGC
TGGTTTATTGCTGATAAATCTGGAGCCGGTGAGCGTGGAAGCCGCGGTATCATTGCAGCACTGGGGCCAG
ATGGTAAGCCCTCCCGTATCGTAGTTATCTACACGACGGGGAGTCAGGCAACTATGGATGAACGAAATAG
ACAGATCGCTGAGATAGGTGCCTCACTGATTAAGCATTGGTAACTGTCAGACCAAGTTTACTCATATATA
CTTTAGATTGATTTAAAACTTCATTTTTAATTTAAAAGGATCTAGGTGAAGATCCTTTTTGATAATCTCA
TGACCAAAATCCCTTAACGTGAGTTTTCGTTCCACTGAGCGTCAGACCCCGTAGAAAAGATCAAAGGATC
TTCTTGAGATCCTTTTTTTCTGCGCGTAATCTGCTGCTTGCAAACAAAAAAACCACCGCTACCAGCGGTG
GTTTGTTTGCCGGATCAAGAGCTACCAACTCTTTTTCCGAAGGTAACTGGCTTCAGCAGAGCGCAGATAC
CAAATACTGTCCTTCTAGTGTAGCCGTAGTTAGGCCACCACTTCAAGAACTCTGTAGCACCGCCTACATA
CCTCGCTCTGCTAATCCTGTTACCAGTGGCTGCTGCCAGTGGCGATAAGTCGTGTCTTACCGGGTTGGAC
TCAAGACGATAGTTACCGGATAAGGCGCAGCGGTCGGGCTGAACGGGGGGTTCGTGCACACAGCCCAGCT
TGGAGCGAACGACCTACACCGAACTGAGATACCTACAGCGTGAGCTATGAGAAAGCGCCACGCTTCCCGA
AGGGAGAAAGGCGGACAGGTATCCGGTAAGCGGCAGGGTCGGAACAGGAGAGCGCACGAGGGAGCTTCCA
GGGGGAAACGCCTGGTATCTTTATAGTCCTGTCGGGTTTCGCCACCTCTGACTTGAGCGTCGATTTTTGT
GATGCTCGTCAGGGGGGCGGAGCCTATGGAAAAACGCCAGCAACGCGGCCTTTTTACGGTTCCTGGCCTT
TTGCTGGCCTTTTGCTCACATGT
Features (pLannotate 1.2.2; 18 found; start..end, strand, type, name):
     12..39      +  repeat_region  AAV2 ITR (fragment): inverted terminal repeat of adeno-associated virus serotype 2 inverted
     68..95      +  repeat_region  AAV2 ITR (fragment): inverted terminal repeat of adeno-associated virus serotype 2 inverted
    154..533     +  enhancer       CMV enhancer: human cytomegalovirus immediate early enhancer
    534..737     +  promoter       CMV promoter: human cytomegalovirus (CMV) immediate early promoter
    813..3968    +  CDS            cas9: CAS9_STAAU - Experimental evidence at protein level: Swiss-Prot protein existence level 1. CRISPR (clustered regularly interspaced short palindromic repeat) is an adaptive immune system that provides protection against mobile genetic elements (viruses, transposable elements and conjugative plasmids). CRISPR clusters contain spacers, sequences complementary to antecedent mobile elements, and target invading nucleic acids. CRISPR clusters are transcribed and processed into CRISPR RNA (crRNA). In type II CRISPR systems correct processing of pre-crRNA requires a trans- encoded small RNA (tracrRNA)
   3969..4016    +  CDS            nucleoplasmin NLS: bipartite nuclear localization signal from nucleoplasmin
   4071..4778    +  CDS            mCherry: mCherry is a basic (constitutively fluorescent) red fluorescent protein published in 2004, derived from Discosoma sp.. It is reported to be a very rapidly-maturing monomer with low acid sensitivity.
   4812..4923    +  polyA_signal   bGH poly(A) signal: bovine growth hormone polyadenylation signal
   5027..5267    +  promoter       U6 promoter: RNA polymerase III promoter for human U6 snRNA
   5296..5371    +  misc_RNA       Sa gRNA scaffold: guide RNA scaffold for the Staphylococcus aureus CRISPR/Cas9 system
   5385..5525    +  repeat_region  AAV2 ITR: inverted terminal repeat of adeno-associated virus serotype 2 inverted
   5530..5581    -  misc_feature   bom (fragment): basis of mobility region from pBR322
   5600..5980    +  rep_origin     M13 ori (sequence partly withheld): M13 bacteriophage origin of replication; arrow indicates direction of (+) strand synthesis
   6056..6105    -  misc_feature   bom (fragment): basis of mobility region from pBR322
   6207..6242    -  CDS            rop (fragment): Rop protein, which maintains plasmids at low copy number; rop
   6337..6441    +  promoter       AmpR promoter: bla
   6442..7302    +  CDS            AmpR: β-lactamase; bla; confers resistance to ampicillin, carbenicillin, and related antibiotics
   7473..8061    +  rep_origin     ori: high-copy-number ColE1/pMB1/pBR322/pUC origin of replication
