[The description below was written by a language model from this plasmid's Addgene catalogue record and pLannotate feature annotations shown in this document.]
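Description:
pX601-mCherry is an AAV-format CRISPR plasmid of about 8.1 kb for mammalian expression. It was derived from the pX601 single-vector SaCas9 backbone by inserting an mCherry reporter downstream of the nuclease coding sequence between retained HindIII and EcoRI sites. It is propagated in E. coli through a high-copy ColE1/pUC-type origin with ampicillin selection (AmpR under its own bla promoter), and it also carries an M13/f1-type phage origin. The recombination-reduced growth strain listed in the record fits the presence of AAV2 inverted terminal repeats, which are prone to rearrangement. The feature table annotates a complete ITR on the 3′ side of the cassette but only short ITR fragments on the 5′ side.

Between the ITRs, the CMV immediate-early enhancer and promoter drive the Staphylococcus aureus Cas9 open reading frame. The record lists nuclear localization signals at both ends of the protein, but only the C-terminal nucleoplasmin bipartite NLS is annotated. This is followed by T2A-mCherry and a bovine growth hormone polyadenylation signal. The T2A peptide causes ribosomal skipping, so mCherry is produced as a separate red fluorescent protein from the same transcript, marking cells that express the nuclease rather than being stably fused to it.

A second unit consists of the human U6 Pol III promoter followed by the SaCas9 guide RNA scaffold. The vector is supplied empty, with no spacer cloned. Once a guide is added, the plasmid delivers both nuclease and guide from one construct and allows transfected cells to be identified or sorted by fluorescence. The associated publication applied CRISPR-Cas9 editing in haematopoietic stem and progenitor cells to recreate a hereditary persistence of fetal haemoglobin genotype.
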