Addgene plasmid #84039: pX601-mCherry
Purpose: Staphylococcus aureus (SaCas9) conjugated with mCherry
Depositing lab: Yuet Wai Kan. Depositing organization: University of California, San Francisco (UCSF). Publication: Genome editing using CRISPR-Cas9 to create the HPFH genotype in HSPCs: An approach for treating sickle cell disease and beta-thalassemia. Ye L, Wang J, Tan Y, Beyer AI, Xie F, Muench MO, Kan YW. Proc Natl Acad Sci U S A. 2016 Sep 20;113(38):10661-5. doi: 10.1073/pnas.1612075113. Epub 2016 Sep 6. PubMed 27601644.
Backbone
  Vector backbone: pX601
  Backbone manufacturer: Feng Zhang's laboratory
  Backbone size w/o insert (bp): 7447
  Total vector size (bp): 8122
  Modifications to backbone: inserted mcherry downstream of SaCas9
  Vector type: Mammalian Expression, AAV, CRISPR
Growth in bacteria
  Bacterial resistance: Ampicillin, 100 μg/mL
  Growth temperature: 37°C
  Growth strain: NEB Stable
  Copy number: Unknown
Gene/Insert
  Gene/Insert name: SaCas9 (alt name: SauCas9)
  gRNA/shRNA sequence: empty vector
  Species: Staphylococcus aureus
  Promoter: CMV
  Tag / fusion protein: NLS (N terminal on insert); NLS (C terminal on insert); T2A-mCherry (C terminal on insert)
  Cloning method: Restriction Enzyme; 5′ cloning site HindIII (not destroyed); 3′ cloning site EcoR I (not destroyed)
  Sequencing primers: 5′ Cas9-HidIII-S: gccccgtcgtgaagagaagcttcatcc; 3′ mCherry –EcoR1-AS:cgtagaattcttacttgtacagctcgtccatgccgccggt
Terms and licenses: Academic/Nonprofit Terms; Industry Terms: Not Available to Industry
How to cite: pX601-mCherry was a gift from Yuet Wai Kan (Addgene plasmid # 84039 ; http://n2t.net/addgene:84039 ; RRID:Addgene_84039)
