>Addgene plasmid #84039 | pX601-mCherry | addgene partial sequence | sequence record 164133 | CMV-F 5'-CGCAAATGGGCGGTAGGCGTG-3'
AGCTCTCTGGCTAACTACCGGTGCCACCATGGCCCCAAAGAAGAAGCGGAAGGTCGGTATCCACGGAGTC
CCAGCAGCCAAGCGGAACTACATCCTGGGCCTGGACATCGGCATCACCAGCGTGGGCTACGGCATCATCG
ACTACGAGACACGGGACGTGATCGATGCCGGCGTGCGGCTGTTCAAAGAGGCCAACGTGGAAAACAACGA
GGGCAGGCGGAGCAAGAGAGGCGCCAGAAGGCTGAAGCGGCGGAGGCGGCATAGAATCCAGAGAGTGAAG
AAGCTGCTGTTCGACTACAACCTGCTGACCGACCACAGCGAGCTGAGCGGCATCAACCCCTACGAGGCCA
GAGTGAAGGGCCTGAGCCAGAAGCTGAGCGAGGAAGAGTTCTCTGCCGCCCTGCTGCACCTGGCCAAGAG
AAGAGGCGTGCACAACGTGAACGAGGTGGAAGAGGACACCGGCAACGAGCTGTCCACCAAAGAGCAGATC
AGCCGGAACAGCAAGGCCCTGGAAGAGAAATACGTGGCCGAACTGCAGCTGGAACGGCTGAAGAAAGACG
GCGAAGTGCGGGGCAGCATCAACAGATTCAAGACCAGCGACTACGTGAAAGAAGCCAAACAGCTGCTGAA
GGTGCAGAAGGCCTACCACCAGCTGGACCAGAGCTTCATCGACACCTACATCGACCTGCTGGAAACCCGG
CGGACCTACTATGAGGGACCTGGCGAGGGCAGCCCCTTCGGCTGGAAGGACATCAAAGAATGGTACGAGA
TGCTGATGGGCCACTGCACCTACTTCCCCGAGGAACTGCGGAGCGTGAAGTACGCCTACAACGCCGACCT
GTACAACGCCCTGAACGACCTGAACAATCTCGTGATCACCA
