>Addgene plasmid #84039 | pX601-mCherry | addgene partial sequence | sequence record 164135 | mCherry-R 5'-TTGGTCACCTTCAGCTTGG-3'
CGCCCTCGCCCTCGATCTCGAACTCGTGGCCGTTCACGGAGCCCTCCATGTGCACCTTGAAGCGCATGAA
CTCCTTGATGATGGCCATGTTATCCTCCTCGCCCTTGCTCACCATTGGGCCAGGATTCTCCTCGACGTCA
CCACATGTTAGCAGGGATCCTCTGCCCTCCTTTTTCTTTTTTGCCTGGCCGGCCTTTTTCGTGGCCGCCG
GCCTTTTGCCCTTTTTGATGATCTGAGGGTGCTTCTTAGATTTCACTTCATACAGGTTGCCCAGAATGTC
TGTGCTGTACTTCTTAATGCTCTGGGTCTTGGAGGCGATTGTCTTAATGATCCTGGGGGGCCTCTTGTCG
TTCATGTTTTCCAGGTACTCGCGGTAGGTGATGTCGATCATGTTCACTTCGATCCGGTTCAGCAGGTCGT
TGTTCACGCCGATCACTCTATACAGCTCGCCGTTGATCTTGATCAGATCGTTGTTGTAGAAGGAGGCGAT
AAACTCGGCCTGGTTGCTGATCTTCTTCAGCTTCTTAGCTTCCTCATAGCACTTGCTATTCACTTCGTAG
TAGTTTTCTTTTTTGATCACATCCAGATTCTTCACGGTCACGAACTTGTACACGCCATTGTCCAGGTACA
CGTCGAATCTGTAGGGCTTCAGGGACAGCTTCACGACCTTGTTTCTGCTGTTGGGGTAGTCGTCGGTGAT
GTCCAGATGGGCGTTCAGTTTGTTGCCGTAATACTTAATCTTCTTGATCACGGGGCCGTTGTCCTTTTTG
GAGTACTTGGTCAGGTAGTTCCCGGTTTCCTCGTAGTACTTGTACAGGGGATTCTTCTCGTCGCCGTACT
GTTCCATAATCAGCTTCAGTTTCTGGTAGGTCTGGGGGTCGTGGTGGTACATCAGCAGCTTTTCGGGGCT
CTTGTTGATCAGCTTTTTCAGCTTGTCATTGTCCTTGTCGTACAGGCCGTTCAGATTGTTCACGATCAGG
G
