>Addgene plasmid #84039 | pX601-mCherry | addgene partial sequence | sequence record 166006 | LKO1_5 5'-GACTATCATATGCTTACCGT-3'
TTTATATATCTTGTGGAAAGGACGAAACACCGGAGACCACGGCAGGTCTCAGTTTTAGTACTCTGGAAAC
AGAATCTACTAAAACAAGGCAAAATGCCGTGTTTATCTCGTCAACTTGTTGGCGAGATTTTTGCGGCCGC
AGGAACCCCTAGTGATGGAGTTGGCCACTCCCTCTCTGCGCGCT
